Addgene plasmid #204406: pET28C-mCherry-YTHDF2
Purpose: E. coli expression of full-length YTHDF2 with an N-terminal mCherry tag
Depositing lab: Samie Jaffrey. Depositing organization: Cornell University. Publication: Biomolecular condensates create phospholipid-enriched microenvironments. Dumelie JG, Chen Q, Miller D, Attarwala N, Gross SS, Jaffrey SR. Nat Chem Biol. 2023 Nov 16. doi: 10.1038/s41589-023-01474-4. PubMed 37973889.
Backbone
  Vector backbone: pET28C(+)
  Backbone manufacturer: Novagen (EMD Millipore)
  Backbone size w/o insert (bp): 5369
  Vector type: Bacterial Expression
Growth in bacteria
  Bacterial resistance: Kanamycin, 50 μg/mL
  Growth temperature: 37°C
  Growth strain: DH5alpha
  Copy number: High Copy
Gene/Insert
  Gene/Insert name: YTHDF2
  Species: H. sapiens (human)
  Insert size (bp): 2455
  Entrez Gene: YTHDF2 (a.k.a. CAHL, DF2, HGRG8, NY-REN-2)
  Promoter: T7
  Tag / fusion protein: 6x-His; mCherry (N terminal on insert)
  Cloning method: Restriction Enzyme; 5′ cloning site BamHI (destroyed during cloning); 3′ cloning site XhoI (destroyed during cloning)
  Sequencing primers: 5′ TAATACGACTCACTATAGGG; 3′ GCTAGTTATTGCTCAGCGG
Resource information
  A portion of this plasmid was derived from a plasmid made by: Addgene #102275
Terms and licenses: Academic/Nonprofit Terms; Industry Terms: Not Available to Industry
How to cite: pET28C-mCherry-YTHDF2 was a gift from Samie Jaffrey (Addgene plasmid # 204406 ; http://n2t.net/addgene:204406 ; RRID:Addgene_204406)
