[The description below was written by a language model from this plasmid's Addgene catalogue record and pLannotate feature annotations shown in this document.]
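Description:
pET28C-mCherry-YTHDF2 is a bacterial expression plasmid built on the Novagen pET28c(+) backbone for producing full-length human YTHDF2 fused to an N-terminal mCherry in E. coli. The sequenced record is 7,820 nt. It is propagated through a ColE1/pBR322-type origin accompanied by the bom site and the rop gene, and is selected with kanamycin via an aminoglycoside phosphotransferase (KanR) cassette. An f1 origin is also present, along with small annotated tetracycline-resistance fragments that appear to be backbone remnants rather than functional markers.

Expression is driven by a T7 promoter followed immediately by a lac operator, with a plasmid-borne lacI gene supplying the repressor. Transcription therefore depends on a host that provides T7 RNA polymerase and is relieved by IPTG. Downstream of the T7 gene 10 ribosome binding site, the open reading frame begins with the vector's N-terminal leader. This leader contains a His-tag region (annotated only as a short tag fragment, consistent with the catalogued 6xHis), a thrombin cleavage site and the T7 tag. mCherry follows, spanning the numbering origin of the circular record, and then the YTHDF2 coding sequence. A further His-tag sequence is annotated just after YTHDF2 and ahead of the T7 terminator, but the record does not indicate whether it is translated as part of the fusion. The BamHI and XhoI cloning sites were destroyed during construction, and part of the plasmid derives from an earlier deposited construct.

The design suits affinity purification of a red-fluorescent recombinant YTHDF2. The associated publication concerns biomolecular condensates, which suggests use in in vitro work where the protein is followed by fluorescence.
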