Features (pLannotate 1.2.2; 23 found; start..end, strand, type, name):
    112..1848    +  CDS            YTHDF2: YTHD2_HUMAN - Also known as HGRG8 From Homo sapiens (Human).
   1857..1874    +  CDS            9xHis (fragment): 9xHis affinity tag
   1884..1933    +  CDS            SET1 (fragment): solubility-enhancement tag derived from T7 phage gene 10B
   1941..1988    +  terminator     T7 terminator: transcription terminator for bacteriophage T7 RNA polymerase
   2025..2453    +  rep_origin     f1 ori (sequence partly withheld): f1 bacteriophage origin of replication; arrow indicates direction of (+) strand synthesis
   2506..2563    +  promoter       AmpR promoter (fragment): bla
   2572..3387    -  CDS            KanR: aminoglycoside phosphotransferase; aph(3')-Ia; confers resistance to kanamycin in bacteria or G418 (Geneticin®) in eukaryotes
   3509..4097    +  rep_origin     ori: high-copy-number ColE1/pMB1/pBR322/pUC origin of replication
   4283..4422    -  misc_feature   bom: basis of mobility region from pBR322
   4524..4715    -  CDS            rop: Rop protein, which maintains plasmids at low copy number; rop
   4732..5112    +  CDS            YPB1_ECOLX: Protein predicted: Swiss-Prot protein existence level 4. From Escherichia coli.
   5184..5475    -  CDS            TcR (fragment): tetracycline efflux protein; tet; confers resistance to tetracycline
   5490..5511    -  protein_bind   CAP binding site: CAP binding activates transcription in the presence of cAMP. E. coli catabolite activator protein
   5524..6606    -  CDS            lacI: lac repressor; lacI; The lac repressor binds to the lac operator to inhibit transcription in E. coli. This inhibition can be relieved by adding lactose or isopropyl-β-D-thiogalactopyranoside (IPTG).
   6607..6684    -  promoter       lacI promoter: lacI
   6692..6971    -  CDS            TcR (fragment): tetracycline efflux protein; tet; confers resistance to tetracycline
   6993..7011    +  promoter       T7 promoter: promoter for bacteriophage T7 RNA polymerase
   7012..7036    +  protein_bind   lac operator: The lac repressor binds to the lac operator to inhibit transcription in E. coli. This inhibition can be relieved by adding lactose or isopropyl-β-D-thiogalactopyranoside (IPTG). lac repressor encoded by lacI
   7051..7073    +  RBS            RBS: efficient ribosome binding site from bacteriophage T7 gene 10 (Olins and Rangwala, 1989)
   7092..7108    +  CDS            capTEV™ (fragment): composite tag for in vivo biotinylation, TEV protease cleavage, and 6xHis tagging
   7119..7136    +  CDS            thrombin site: thrombin recognition and cleavage site
   7140..7172    +  CDS            T7 tag (gene 10 leader): leader peptide from bacteriophage T7 gene 10 promotes efficient translation in E. coli
   7179..66      +  CDS            mCherry (across the origin): mCherry is a basic (constitutively fluorescent) red fluorescent protein published in 2004, derived from Discosoma sp.. It is reported to be a very rapidly-maturing monomer with low acid sensitivity.
>Addgene plasmid #204406 | pET28C-mCherry-YTHDF2 | addgene full sequence | sequence record 403596 | Addgene NGS Result
ATCGTGGAACAGTACGAACGCGCCGAGGGCCGCCACTCCACCGGCGGCATGGACGAGCTGTACAAGGGTG
CGCCTGGTTCTGCAGGCTCCGCAGCTGGCGGATCGGGGATCATGTCGGCCAGCAGCCTCTTGGAGCAGAG
ACCAAAAGGTCAAGGAAACAAAGTACAAAATGGATCTGTACATCAAAAGGATGGATTAAACGATGATGAT
TTTGAACCTTACTTGAGTCCACAGGCAAGGCCCAATAATGCATATACTGCCATGTCAGATTCCTACTTAC
CCAGTTACTACAGTCCCTCCATTGGCTTCTCCTATTCTTTGGGTGAAGCTGCTTGGTCTACGGGGGGTGA
CACAGCCATGCCCTACTTAACTTCTTATGGACAGCTGAGCAACGGAGAGCCCCACTTCCTACCAGATGCA
ATGTTTGGGCAACCAGGAGCCCTAGGTAGCACTCCATTTCTTGGTCAGCATGGTTTTAATTTCTTTCCCA
GTGGGATTGACTTCTCAGCATGGGGAAATAACAGTTCTCAGGGACAGTCTACTCAGAGCTCTGGATATAG
TAGCAATTATGCTTATGCACCTAGCTCCTTAGGTGGAGCCATGATTGATGGACAGTCAGCTTTTGCCAAT
GAGACCCTCAATAAGGCTCCTGGCATGAATACTATAGACCAAGGGATGGCAGCACTGAAGTTGGGTAGCA
CAGAAGTTGCAAGCAATGTTCCAAAAGTTGTAGGTTCTGCTGTTGGTAGCGGGTCCATTACTAGTAACAT
CGTGGCTTCCAATAGTTTGCCTCCAGCCACCATTGCTCCTCCAAAACCAGCATCTTGGGCTGATATTGCT
AGCAAGCCTGCAAAACAGCAACCTAAACTGAAGACCAAGAATGGCATTGCAGGGTCAAGTCTTCCGCCAC
CCCCGATAAAGCATAACATGGATATTGGAACTTGGGATAACAAGGGTCCCGTTGCAAAAGCCCCCTCACA
GGCTTTGGTTCAGAATATAGGTCAGCCAACCCAGGGGTCTCCTCAGCCTGTAGGTCAGCAGGCTAACAAT
AGCCCACCAGTGGCTCAGGCATCAGTAGGGCAACAGACACAGCCATTGCCTCCACCTCCACCACAGCCTG
CCCAGCTTTCAGTCCAGCAACAGGCAGCTCAGCCAACCCGCTGGGTAGCACCTCGGAACCGTGGCAGTGG
GTTCGGTCATAATGGGGTGGATGGTAATGGAGTAGGACAGTCTCAGGCTGGTTCTGGATCTACTCCTTCA
GAACCCCACCCAGTGTTGGAGAAGCTTCGGTCCATTAATAACTATAACCCCAAAGATTTTGACTGGAATC
TGAAACATGGCCGGGTTTTCATCATTAAGAGCTACTCTGAGGACGATATTCACCGTTCCATTAAGTATAA
TATTTGGTGCAGCACAGAGCATGGTAACAAGAGACTGGATGCTGCTTATCGTTCCATGAACGGGAAAGGC
CCCGTTTACTTACTTTTCAGTGTCAACGGCAGTGGACACTTCTGTGGCGTGGCAGAAATGAAATCTGCTG
TGGACTACAACACATGTGCAGGTGTGTGGTCCCAGGACAAATGGAAGGGTCGTTTTGATGTCAGGTGGAT
TTTTGTGAAGGACGTTCCCAATAGCCAACTGCGACACATTCGCCTAGAGAACAACGAGAATAAACCAGTG
ACCAACTCTAGGGACACTCAGGAAGTGCCTCTGGAAAAGGCTAAGCAGGTGTTGAAAATTATAGCCAGCT
ACAAGCACACCACTTCCATTTTTGATGACTTCTCACACTATGAGAAACGCCAAGAGGAAGAAGAAAGTGT
TAAAAAGGAACGTCAAGGTCGTGGGAAATAGTCGAGCACCACCACCACCACCACTGAGATCCGGCTGCTA
ACAAAGCCCGAAAGGAAGCTGAGTTGGCTGCTGCCACCGCTGAGCAATAACTAGCATAACCCCTTGGGGC
CTCTAAACGGGTCTTGAGGGGTTTTTTGCTGAAAGGAGGAACTATATCCGGATTGGCGAATGGG
[124 nt withheld, positions 2025-2148]
C
[91 nt withheld, positions 2150-2240]
A
[49 nt withheld, positions 2242-2290]
CCTTTGACGTTGGAGTCCACGTTCTTT
[37 nt withheld, positions 2318-2354]
ACCCTATCTCGGTCTATTCTTTTGATTTATAAGGGATTTTGCCGATTTCGGCCTATTGGTTAAAAAATGA
GCTGATTTAACAAAAATTTAACGCGAATTTTAACAAAATATTAACGCTTACAATTTAGGTGGCACTTTTC
GGGGAAATGTGCGCGGAACCCCTATTTGTTTATTTTTCTAAATACATTCAAATATGTATCCGCTCATGAA
TTAATTCTTAGAAAAACTCATCGAGCATCAAATGAAACTGCAATTTATTCATATCAGGATTATCAATACC
ATATTTTTGAAAAAGCCGTTTCTGTAATGAAGGAGAAAACTCACCGAGGCAGTTCCATAGGATGGCAAGA
TCCTGGTATCGGTCTGCGATTCCGACTCGTCCAACATCAATACAACCTATTAATTTCCCCTCGTCAAAAA
TAAGGTTATCAAGTGAGAAATCACCATGAGTGACGACTGAATCCGGTGAGAATGGCAAAAGTTTATGCAT
TTCTTTCCAGACTTGTTCAACAGGCCAGCCATTACGCTCGTCATCAAAATCACTCGCATCAACCAAACCG
TTATTCATTCGTGATTGCGCCTGAGCGAGACGAAATACGCGATCGCTGTTAAAAGGACAATTACAAACAG
GAATCGAATGCAACCGGCGCAGGAACACTGCCAGCGCATCAACAATATTTTCACCTGAATCAGGATATTC
TTCTAATACCTGGAATGCTGTTTTCCCGGGGATCGCAGTGGTGAGTAACCATGCATCATCAGGAGTACGG
ATAAAATGCTTGATGGTCGGAAGAGGCATAAATTCCGTCAGCCAGTTTAGTCTGACCATCTCATCTGTAA
CATCATTGGCAACGCTACCTTTGCCATGTTTCAGAAACAACTCTGGCGCATCGGGCTTCCCATACAATCG
ATAGATTGTCGCACCTGATTGCCCGACATTATCGCGAGCCCATTTATACCCATATAAATCAGCATCCATG
TTGGAATTTAATCGCGGCCTAGAGCAAGACGTTTCCCGTTGAATATGGCTCATAACACCCCTTGTATTAC
TGTTTATGTAAGCAGACAGTTTTATTGTTCATGACCAAAATCCCTTAACGTGAGTTTTCGTTCCACTGAG
CGTCAGACCCCGTAGAAAAGATCAAAGGATCTTCTTGAGATCCTTTTTTTCTGCGCGTAATCTGCTGCTT
GCAAACAAAAAAACCACCGCTACCAGCGGTGGTTTGTTTGCCGGATCAAGAGCTACCAACTCTTTTTCCG
AAGGTAACTGGCTTCAGCAGAGCGCAGATACCAAATACTGTCCTTCTAGTGTAGCCGTAGTTAGGCCACC
ACTTCAAGAACTCTGTAGCACCGCCTACATACCTCGCTCTGCTAATCCTGTTACCAGTGGCTGCTGCCAG
TGGCGATAAGTCGTGTCTTACCGGGTTGGACTCAAGACGATAGTTACCGGATAAGGCGCAGCGGTCGGGC
TGAACGGGGGGTTCGTGCACACAGCCCAGCTTGGAGCGAACGACCTACACCGAACTGAGATACCTACAGC
GTGAGCTATGAGAAAGCGCCACGCTTCCCGAAGGGAGAAAGGCGGACAGGTATCCGGTAAGCGGCAGGGT
CGGAACAGGAGAGCGCACGAGGGAGCTTCCAGGGGGAAACGCCTGGTATCTTTATAGTCCTGTCGGGTTT
CGCCACCTCTGACTTGAGCGTCGATTTTTGTGATGCTCGTCAGGGGGGCGGAGCCTATGGAAAAACGCCA
GCAACGCGGCCTTTTTACGGTTCCTGGCCTTTTGCTGGCCTTTTGCTCACATGTTCTTTCCTGCGTTATC
CCCTGATTCTGTGGATAACCGTATTACCGCCTTTGAGTGAGCTGATACCGCTCGCCGCAGCCGAACGACC
GAGCGCAGCGAGTCAGTGAGCGAGGAAGCGGAAGAGCGCCTGATGCGGTATTTTCTCCTTACGCATCTGT
GCGGTATTTCACACCGCAATGGTGCACTCTCAGTACAATCTGCTCTGATGCCGCATAGTTAAGCCAGTAT
ACACTCCGCTATCGCTACGTGACTGGGTCATGGCTGCGCCCCGACACCCGCCAACACCCGCTGACGCGCC
CTGACGGGCTTGTCTGCTCCCGGCATCCGCTTACAGACAAGCTGTGACCGTCTCCGGGAGCTGCATGTGT
CAGAGGTTTTCACCGTCATCACCGAAACGCGCGAGGCAGCTGCGGTAAAGCTCATCAGCGTGGTCGTGAA
GCGATTCACAGATGTCTGCCTGTTCATCCGCGTCCAGCTCGTTGAGTTTCTCCAGAAGCGTTAATGTCTG
GCTTCTGATAAAGCGGGCCATGTTAAGGGCGGTTTTTTCCTGTTTGGTCACTGATGCCTCCGTGTAAGGG
GGATTTCTGTTCATGGGGGTAATGATACCGATGAAACGAGAGAGGATGCTCACGATACGGGTTACTGATG
ATGAACATGCCCGGTTACTGGAACGTTGTGAGGGTAAACAACTGGCGGTATGGATGCGGCGGGACCAGAG
AAAAATCACTCAGGGTCAATGCCAGCGCTTCGTTAATACAGATGTAGGTGTTCCACAGGGTAGCCAGCAG
CATCCTGCGATGCAGATCCGGAACATAATGGTGCAGGGCGCTGACTTCCGCGTTTCCAGACTTTACGAAA
CACGGAAACCGAAGACCATTCATGTTGTTGCTCAGGTCGCAGACGTTTTGCAGCAGCAGTCGCTTCACGT
TCGCTCGCGTATCGGTGATTCATTCTGCTAACCAGTAAGGCAACCCCGCCAGCCTAGCCGGGTCCTCAAC
GACAGGAGCACGATCATGCGCACCCGTGGGGCCGCCATGCCGGCGATAATGGCCTGCTTCTCGCCGAAAC
GTTTGGTGGCGGGACCAGTGACGAAGGCTTGAGCGAGGGCGTGCAAGATTCCGAATACCGCAAGCGACAG
GCCGATCATCGTCGCGCTCCAGCGAAAGCGGTCCTCGCCGAAAATGACCCAGAGCGCTGCCGGCACCTGT
CCTACGAGTTGCATGATAAAGAAGACAGTCATAAGTGCGGCGACGATAGTCATGCCCCGCGCCCACCGGA
AGGAGCTGACTGGGTTGAAGGCTCTCAAGGGCATCGGTCGAGATCCCGGTGCCTAATGAGTGAGCTAACT
TACATTAATTGCGTTGCGCTCACTGCCCGCTTTCCAGTCGGGAAACCTGTCGTGCCAGCTGCATTAATGA
ATCGGCCAACGCGCGGGGAGAGGCGGTTTGCGTATTGGGCGCCAGGGTGGTTTTTCTTTTCACCAGTGAG
ACGGGCAACAGCTGATTGCCCTTCACCGCCTGGCCCTGAGAGAGTTGCAGCAAGCGGTCCACGCTGGTTT
GCCCCAGCAGGCGAAAATCCTGTTTGATGGTGGTTAACGGCGGGATATAACATGAGCTGTCTTCGGTATC
GTCGTATCCCACTACCGAGATATCCGCACCAACGCGCAGCCCGGACTCGGTAATGGCGCGCATTGCGCCC
AGCGCCATCTGATCGTTGGCAACCAGCATCGCAGTGGGAACGATGCCCTCATTCAGCATTTGCATGGTTT
GTTGAAAACCGGACATGGCACTCCAGTCGCCTTCCCGTTCCGCTATCGGCTGAATTTGATTGCGAGTGAG
ATATTTATGCCAGCCAGCCAGACGCAGACGCGCCGAGACAGAACTTAATGGGCCCGCTAACAGCGCGATT
TGCTGGTGACCCAATGCGACCAGATGCTCCACGCCCAGTCGCGTACCGTCTTCATGGGAGAAAATAATAC
TGTTGATGGGTGTCTGGTCAGAGACATCAAGAAATAACGCCGGAACATTAGTGCAGGCAGCTTCCACAGC
AATGGCATCCTGGTCATCCAGCGGATAGTTAATGATCAGCCCACTGACGCGTTGCGCGAGAAGATTGTGC
ACCGCCGCTTTACAGGCTTCGACGCCGCTTCGTTCTACCATCGACACCACCACGCTGGCACCCAGTTGAT
CGGCGCGAGATTTAATCGCCGCGACAATTTGCGACGGCGCGTGCAGGGCCAGACTGGAGGTGGCAACGCC
AATCAGCAACGACTGTTTGCCCGCCAGTTGTTGTGCCACGCGGTTGGGAATGTAATTCAGCTCCGCCATC
GCCGCTTCCACTTTTTCCCGCGTTTTCGCAGAAACGTGGCTGGCCTGGTTCACCACGCGGGAAACGGTCT
GATAAGAGACACCGGCATACTCTGCGACATCGTATAACGTTACTGGTTTCACATTCACCACCCTGAATTG
ACTCTCTTCCGGGCGCTATCATGCCATACCGCGAAAGGTTTTGCGCCATTCGATGGTGTCCGGGATCTCG
ACGCTCTCCCTTATGCGACTCCTGCATTAGGAAGCAGCCCAGTAGTAGGTTGAGGCCGTTGAGCACCGCC
GCCGCAAGGAATGGTGCATGCAAGGAGATGGCGCCCAACAGTCCCCCGGCCACGGGGCCTGCCACCATAC
CCACGCCGAAACAAGCGCTCATGAGCCCGAAGTGGCGAGCCCGATCTTCCCCATCGGTGATGTCGGCGAT
ATAGGCGCCAGCAACCGCACCTGTGGCGCCGGTGATGCCGGCCACGATGCGTCCGGCGTAGAGGATCGAG
ATCTCGATCCCGCGAAATTAATACGACTCACTATAGGGGAATTGTGAGCGGATAACAATTCCCCTCTAGA
AATAATTTTGTTTAACTTTAAGAAGGAGATATACCATGGGCAGCAGCCATCATCATCATCATCACAGCAG
CGGCCTGGTGCCGCGCGGCAGCCATATGGCTAGCATGACTGGTGGACAGCAAATGGGTCGGATCATGGTG
AGCAAGGGCGAGGAGGATAACATGGCCATCATCAAGGAGTTCATGCGCTTCAAGGTGCACATGGAGGGCT
CCGTGAACGGCCACGAGTTCGAGATCGAGGGCGAGGGCGAGGGCCGCCCCTACGAGGGCACCCAGACCGC
CAAGCTGAAGGTGACCAAGGGTGGCCCCCTGCCCTTCGCCTGGGACATCCTGTCCCCTCAGTTCATGTAC
GGCTCCAAGGCCTACGTGAAGCACCCCGCCGACATCCCCGACTACTTGAAGCTGTCCTTCCCCGAGGGCT
TCAAGTGGGAGCGCGTGATGAACTTCGAGGACGGCGGCGTGGTGACCGTGACCCAGGACTCCTCCCTGCA
GGACGGCGAGTTCATCTACAAGGTGAAGCTGCGCGGCACCAACTTCCCCTCCGACGGCCCCGTAATGCAG
AAGAAGACCATGGGCTGGGAGGCCTCCTCCGAGCGGATGTACCCCGAGGACGGCGCCCTGAAGGGCGAGA
TCAAGCAGAGGCTGAAGCTGAAGGACGGCGGCCACTACGACGCTGAGGTCAAGACCACCTACAAGGCCAA
GAAGCCCGTGCAGCTGCCCGGCGCCTACAACGTCAACATCAAGTTGGACATCACCTCCCACAACGAGGAC
TACACC
